>Addgene plasmid #122746 | pAC10021_pLX-Neo(1-133)-NpuDnaE(N)-IRES-TagBFP2 | depositor full sequence | sequence record 234248 | pAC10021_pLX-Neo(1-133)-NpuDnaE(N)-IRES-TagBFP2 sequence 9351 bps
CCCGGGGTTATTAATAGTAATCAATTACGGGGTCATTAGTTCATAGCCCATATATGGAGTTCCGCGTTAC
ATAACTTACGGTAAATGGCCCGCCTGGCTGACCGCCCAACGACCCCCGCCCATTGACGTCAATAATGACG
TATGTTCCCATAGTAACGCCAATAGGGACTTTCCATTGACGTCAATGGGTGGAGTATTTACGGTAAACTG
CCCACTTGGCAGTACATCAAGTGTATCATATGCCAAGTACGCCCCCTATTGACGTCAATGACGGTAAATG
GCCCGCCTGGCATTATGCCCAGTACATGACCTTATGGGACTTTCCTACTTGGCAGTACATCTACGTATTA
GTCATCGCTATTACCATGGTGATGCGGTTTTGGCAGTACATCAATGGGCGTGGATAGCGGTTTGACTCAC
GGGGATTTCCAAGTCTCCACCCCATTGACGTCAATGGGAGTTTGTTTTGGCACCAAAATCAACGGGACTT
TCCAAAATGTCGTAACAACTCCGCCCCATTGACGCAAATGGGCGGTAGGCGTGTACGGTGGGAGGTCTAT
ATAAGCAGAGCTCTCTGGCTAACTGTCGGGATCAACAAGTTTGTACAAAAAAGCAGGCTCCGAATTCACC
GGTGCCACCATGGGATCGGCCATTGAACAAGATGGATTGCACGCAGGTTCTCCGGCCGCTTGGGTGGAGA
GGCTATTCGGCTATGACTGGGCACAACAGACAATCGGCTGCTCTGATGCCGCCGTGTTCCGGCTGTCAGC
GCAGGGGCGCCCGGTTCTTTTTGTCAAGACCGACCTGTCCGGTGCCCTGAATGAACTGCAGGACGAGGCA
GCGCGGCTATCGTGGCTGGCCACGACGGGCGTTCCTTGCGCAGCTGTGCTCGACGTTGTCACTGAAGCGG
GAAGGGACTGGCTGCTATTGGGCGAAGTGCCGGGGCAGGATCTCCTGTCATCTCACCTTGCTCCTGCCGA
GAAAGTATCCATCATGGCTGATGCAATGCGGCGGCTGCATACGCTTGATCCGGCTACCTGCCTTTCATAC
GAGACCGAGATCCTGACTGTCGAGTACGGATTGCTTCCTATCGGCAAAATCGTGGAGAAGAGGATTGAAT
GTACCGTCTATTCAGTCGATAATAATGGGAACATCTACACACAGCCCGTGGCTCAATGGCACGACAGAGG
AGAGCAGGAAGTTTTTGAATACTGTCTCGAGGACGGATCCCTCATCCGCGCTACTAAAGATCATAAGTTT
ATGACCGTGGACGGCCAGATGCTGCCAATTGACGAAATTTTTGAACGAGAGCTGGATCTGATGAGAGTCG
ACAACCTTCCAAACTGATTAATTAAGAATTCGACCCAGCTTTCTTGTACAAAGTGGTTGGTAAGCCTATC
CCTAACCCTCTCCTCGGTCTCGATTCTACGTAGTAATGAGCTAGCAGTCTCGAGGTTAACGAATTCCGCC
CCCCCCCTAACGTTACTGGCCGAAGCCGCTTGGAATAAGGCCGGTGTGCGCTTGTCTATATGTTATTTTC
CACCATATTGCCGTCTTTTGGCAATGTGAGGGCCCGGAAACCTGGCCCTGTCTTCTTGACGAGCATTCCT
AGGGGTCTTTCCCCTCTCGCCAAAGGAATGCAAGGTCTGTTGAATGTCGTGAAGGAAGCAGTTCCTCTGG
AAGCTTCTTGAAGACAAACAACGTCTGTAGCGACCCTTTGCAGGCAGCGGAACCCCCCACCTGGCGACAG
GTGCCCCTGCGGCCAAAAGCCACGTGTATAAGATACACCTGCAAAGGCGGCACAACCCCAGTGCCACGTT
GTGAGTTGGATAGTTGTGGAAAGAGTCAAATGGCTCTCCTCAAGCGTATTCAACAAGGGGCTGAAGGATG
CCCAGAAGGTACCCCATTGTATGGGATCTGATCTGGGGCCTCGGTGCACATGCTTTACATGTGTTTAGTC
GAGGTTAAAAAAACGTCTAGGCCCCCCGAACCACGGGGACGTGGTTTTCCTTTGAAAAACACGATAATAC
CATGGCCATGAGCGAGCTGATTAAGGAGAACATGCACATGAAGCTGTACATGGAGGGCACCGTGGACAAC
CATCACTTCAAGTGCACATCCGAGGGCGAAGGCAAGCCCTACGAGGGCACCCAGACCATGAGAATCAAGG
TGGTCGAGGGCGGCCCTCTCCCCTTCGCCTTCGACATCCTGGCTACTAGCTTCCTCTACGGCAGCAAGAC
CTTCATCAACCACACCCAGGGCATCCCCGACTTCTTCAAGCAGTCCTTCCCTGAGGGCTTCACATGGGAG
AGAGTCACCACATACGAAGACGGGGGCGTGCTGACCGCTACCCAGGACACCAGCCTCCAGGACGGCTGCC
TCATCTACAACGTCAAGATCAGAGGGGTGAACTTCACATCCAACGGCCCTGTGATGCAGAAGAAAACACT
CGGCTGGGAGGCCTTCACCGAGACGCTGTACCCCGCTGACGGCGGCCTGGAAGGCAGAAACGACATGGCC
CTGAAGCTCGTGGGCGGGAGCCATCTGATCGCAAACATCAAGACCACATATAGATCCAAGAAACCCGCTA
AGAACCTCAAGATGCCTGGCGTCTACTATGTGGACTACAGACTGGAAAGAATCAAGGAGGCCAACAACGA
GACCTACGTCGAGCAGCACGAGGTGGCAGTGGCCAGATACTGCGACCTCCCTAGCAAACTGGGGCACAAG
CTTAATTAACACCGGTGGCGCGTTAAGTCGACAATCAACCTCTGGATTACAAAATTTGTGAAAGATTGAC
TGGTATTCTTAACTATGTTGCTCCTTTTACGCTATGTGGATACGCTGCTTTAATGCCTTTGTATCATGCT
ATTGCTTCCCGTATGGCTTTCATTTTCTCCTCCTTGTATAAATCCTGGTTGCTGTCTCTTTATGAGGAGT
TGTGGCCCGTTGTCAGGCAACGTGGCGTGGTGTGCACTGTGTTTGCTGACGCAACCCCCACTGGTTGGGG
CATTGCCACCACCTGTCAGCTCCTTTCCGGGACTTTCGCTTTCCCCCTCCCTATTGCCACGGCGGAACTC
ATCGCCGCCTGCCTTGCCCGCTGCTGGACAGGGGCTCGGCTGTTGGGCACTGACAATTCCGTGGTGTTGT
CGGGGAAATCATCGTCCTTTCCTTGGCTGCTCGCCTGTGTTGCCACCTGGATTCTGCGCGGGACGTCCTT
CTGCTACGTCCCTTCGGCCCTCAATCCAGCGGACCTTCCTTCCCGCGGCCTGCTGCCGGCTCTGCGGCCT
CTTCCGCGTCTTCGCCTTCGCCCTCAGACGAGTCGGATCTCCCTTTGGGCCGCCTCCCCGCGTCGACTTT
AAGACCAATGACTTACAAGGCAGCTGTAGATCTTAGCCACTTTTTAAAAGAAAAGGGGGGACTGGAAGGG
CTAATTCACTCCCAACGAAGACAAGATCTGCTTTTTGCTTGTACTGGGTCTCTCTGGTTAGACCAGATCT
GAGCCTGGGAGCTCTCTGGCTAACTAGGGAACCCACTGCTTAAGCCTCAATAAAGCTTGCCTTGAGTGCT
TCAAGTAGTGTGTGCCCGTCTGTTGTGTGACTCTGGTAACTAGAGATCCCTCAGACCCTTTTAGTCAGTG
TGGAAAATCTCTAGCAGTACGTATAGTAGTTCATGTCATCTTATTATTCAGTATTTATAACTTGCAAAGA
AATGAATATCAGAGAGTGAGAGGAACTTGTTTATTGCAGCTTATAATGGTTACAAATAAAGCAATAGCAT
CACAAATTTCACAAATAAAGCATTTTTTTCACTGCATTCTAGTTGTGGTTTGTCCAAACTCATCAATGTA
TCTTATCATGTCTGGCTCTAGCTATCCCGCCCCTAACTCCGCCCATCCCGCCCCTAACTCCGCCCAGTTC
CGCCCATTCTCCGCCCCATGGCTGACTAATTTTTTTTATTTATGCAGAGGCCGAGGCCGCCTCGGCCTCT
GAGCTATTCCAGAAGTAGTGAGGAGGCTTTTTTGGAGGCCTAGGGACGTACCCAATTCGCCCTATAGTGA
GTCGTATTACGCGCGCTCACTGGCCGTCGTTTTACAACGTCGTGACTGGGAAAACCCTGGCGTTACCCAA
CTTAATCGCCTTGCAGCACATCCCCCTTTCGCCAGCTGGCGTAATAGCGAAGAGGCCCGCACCGATCGCC
CTTCCCAACAGTTGCGCAGCCTGAATGGCGAATGGG
[124 nt withheld, positions 4237-4360]
C
[91 nt withheld, positions 4362-4452]
A
[49 nt withheld, positions 4454-4502]
CCTTTGACGTTGGAGTCCACGTTCTTT
[37 nt withheld, positions 4530-4566]
ACCCTATCTCGGTCTATTCTTTTGATTTATAAGGGATTTTGCCGATTTCGGCCTATTGGTTAAAAAATGA
GCTGATTTAACAAAAATTTAACGCGAATTTTAACAAAATATTAACGCTTACAATTTAGGTGGCACTTTTC
GGGGAAATGTGCGCGGAACCCCTATTTGTTTATTTTTCTAAATACATTCAAATATGTATCCGCTCATGAG
ACAATAACCCTGATAAATGCTTCAATAATATTGAAAAAGGAAGAGTATGAGTATTCAACATTTCCGTGTC
GCCCTTATTCCCTTTTTTGCGGCATTTTGCCTTCCTGTTTTTGCTCACCCAGAAACGCTGGTGAAAGTAA
AAGATGCTGAAGATCAGTTGGGTGCACGAGTGGGTTACATCGAACTGGATCTCAACAGCGGTAAGATCCT
TGAGAGTTTTCGCCCCGAAGAACGTTTTCCAATGATGAGCACTTTTAAAGTTCTGCTATGTGGCGCGGTA
TTATCCCGTATTGACGCCGGGCAAGAGCAACTCGGTCGCCGCATACACTATTCTCAGAATGACTTGGTTG
AGTACTCACCAGTCACAGAAAAGCATCTTACGGATGGCATGACAGTAAGAGAATTATGCAGTGCTGCCAT
AACCATGAGTGATAACACTGCGGCCAACTTACTTCTGACAACGATCGGAGGACCGAAGGAGCTAACCGCT
TTTTTGCACAACATGGGGGATCATGTAACTCGCCTTGATCGTTGGGAACCGGAGCTGAATGAAGCCATAC
CAAACGACGAGCGTGACACCACGATGCCTGTAGCAATGGCAACAACGTTGCGCAAACTATTAACTGGCGA
ACTACTTACTCTAGCTTCCCGGCAACAATTAATAGACTGGATGGAGGCGGATAAAGTTGCAGGACCACTT
CTGCGCTCGGCCCTTCCGGCTGGCTGGTTTATTGCTGATAAATCTGGAGCCGGTGAGCGTGGGTCTCGCG
GTATCATTGCAGCACTGGGGCCAGATGGTAAGCCCTCCCGTATCGTAGTTATCTACACGACGGGGAGTCA
GGCAACTATGGATGAACGAAATAGACAGATCGCTGAGATAGGTGCCTCACTGATTAAGCATTGGTAACTG
TCAGACCAAGTTTACTCATATATACTTTAGATTGATTTAAAACTTCATTTTTAATTTAAAAGGATCTAGG
TGAAGATCCTTTTTGATAATCTCATGACCAAAATCCCTTAACGTGAGTTTTCGTTCCACTGAGCGTCAGA
CCCCGTAGAAAAGATCAAAGGATCTTCTTGAGATCCTTTTTTTCTGCGCGTAATCTGCTGCTTGCAAACA
AAAAAACCACCGCTACCAGCGGTGGTTTGTTTGCCGGATCAAGAGCTACCAACTCTTTTTCCGAAGGTAA
CTGGCTTCAGCAGAGCGCAGATACCAAATACTGTTCTTCTAGTGTAGCCGTAGTTAGGCCACCACTTCAA
GAACTCTGTAGCACCGCCTACATACCTCGCTCTGCTAATCCTGTTACCAGTGGCTGCTGCCAGTGGCGAT
AAGTCGTGTCTTACCGGGTTGGACTCAAGACGATAGTTACCGGATAAGGCGCAGCGGTCGGGCTGAACGG
GGGGTTCGTGCACACAGCCCAGCTTGGAGCGAACGACCTACACCGAACTGAGATACCTACAGCGTGAGCT
ATGAGAAAGCGCCACGCTTCCCGAAGGGAGAAAGGCGGACAGGTATCCGGTAAGCGGCAGGGTCGGAACA
GGAGAGCGCACGAGGGAGCTTCCAGGGGGAAACGCCTGGTATCTTTATAGTCCTGTCGGGTTTCGCCACC
TCTGACTTGAGCGTCGATTTTTGTGATGCTCGTCAGGGGGGCGGAGCCTATGGAAAAACGCCAGCAACGC
GGCCTTTTTACGGTTCCTGGCCTTTTGCTGGCCTTTTGCTCACATGTTCTTTCCTGCGTTATCCCCTGAT
TCTGTGGATAACCGTATTACCGCCTTTGAGTGAGCTGATACCGCTCGCCGCAGCCGAACGACCGAGCGCA
GCGAGTCAGTGAGCGAGGAAGCGGAAGAGCGCCCAATACGCAAACCGCCTCTCCCCGCGCGTTGGCCGAT
TCATTAATGCAGCTGGCACGACAGGTTTCCCGACTGGAAAGCGGGCAGTGAGCGCAACGCAATTAATGTG
AGTTAGCTCACTCATTAGGCACCCCAGGCTTTACACTTTATGCTTCCGGCTCGTATGTTGTGTGGAATTG
TGAGCGGATAACAATTTCACACAGGAAACAGCTATGACCATGATTACGCCAAGCGCGCAATTAACCCTCA
CTAAAGGGAACAAAAGCTGGAGCTGCAAGCTTAATGTAGTCTTATGCAATACTCTTGTAGTCTTGCAACA
TGGTAACGATGAGTTAGCAACATGCCTTACAAGGAGAGAAAAAGCACCGTGCATGCCGATTGGTGGAAGT
AAGGTGGTACGATCGTGCCTTATTAGGAAGGCAACAGACGGGTCTGACATGGATTGGACGAACCACTGAA
TTGCCGCATTGCAGAGATATTGTATTTAAGTGCCTAGCTCGATACATAAACGGGTCTCTCTGGTTAGACC
AGATCTGAGCCTGGGAGCTCTCTGGCTAACTAGGGAACCCACTGCTTAAGCCTCAATAAAGCTTGCCTTG
AGTGCTTCAAGTAGTGTGTGCCCGTCTGTTGTGTGACTCTGGTAACTAGAGATCCCTCAGACCCTTTTAG
TCAGTGTGGAAAATCTCTAGCAGTGGCGCCCGAACAGGGACTTGAAAGCGAAAGGGAAACCAGAGGAGCT
CTCTCGACGCAGGACTCGGCTTGCTGAAGCGCGCACGGCAAGAGGCGAGGGGCGGCGACTGGTGAGTACG
CCAAAAATTTTGACTAGCGGAGGCTAGAAGGAGAGAGATGGGTGCGAGAGCGTCAGTATTAAGCGGGGGA
GAATTAGATCGCGATGGGAAAAAATTCGGTTAAGGCCAGGGGGAAAGAAAAAATATAAATTAAAACATAT
AGTATGGGCAAGCAGGGAGCTAGAACGATTCGCAGTTAATCCTGGCCTGTTAGAAACATCAGAAGGCTGT
AGACAAATACTGGGACAGCTACAACCATCCCTTCAGACAGGATCAGAAGAACTTAGATCATTATATAATA
CAGTAGCAACCCTCTATTGTGTGCATCAAAGGATAGAGATAAAAGACACCAAGGAAGCTTTAGACAAGAT
AGAGGAAGAGCAAAACAAAAGTAAGACCACCGCACAGCAAGCGGCCGCTGATCTTCAGACCTGGAGGAGG
AGATATGAGGGACAATTGGAGAAGTGAATTATATAAATATAAAGTAGTAAAAATTGAACCATTAGGAGTA
GCACCCACCAAGGCAAAGAGAAGAGTGGTGCAGAGAGAAAAAAGAGCAGTGGGAATAGGAGCTTTGTTCC
TTGGGTTCTTGGGAGCAGCAGGAAGCACTATGGGCGCAGCGTCAATGACGCTGACGGTACAGGCCAGACA
ATTATTGTCTGGTATAGTGCAGCAGCAGAACAATTTGCTGAGGGCTATTGAGGCGCAACAGCATCTGTTG
CAACTCACAGTCTGGGGCATCAAGCAGCTCCAGGCAAGAATCCTGGCTGTGGAAAGATACCTAAAGGATC
AACAGCTCCTGGGGATTTGGGGTTGCTCTGGAAAACTCATTTGCACCACTGCTGTGCCTTGGAATGCTAG
TTGGAGTAATAAATCTCTGGAACAGATTTGGAATCACACGACCTGGATGGAGTGGGACAGAGAAATTAAC
AATTACACAAGCTTAATACACTCCTTAATTGAAGAATCGCAAAACCAGCAAGAAAAGAATGAACAAGAAT
TATTGGAATTAGATAAATGGGCAAGTTTGTGGAATTGGTTTAACATAACAAATTGGCTGTGGTATATAAA
ATTATTCATAATGATAGTAGGAGGCTTGGTAGGTTTAAGAATAGTTTTTGCTGTACTTTCTATAGTGAAT
AGAGTTAGGCAGGGATATTCACCATTATCGTTTCAGACCCACCTCCCAACCCCGAGGGGACCCTTGCGCC
TTTTCCAAGGCAGCCCTGGGTTTGCGCAGGGACGCGGCTGCTCTGGGCGTGGTTCCGGGAAACGCAGCGG
CGCCGACCCTGGGTCTCGCACATTCTTCACGTCCGTTCGCAGCGTCACCCGGATCTTCGCCGCTACCCTT
GTGGGCCCCCCGGCGACGCTTCCTGCTCCGCCCCTAAGTCGGGAAGGTTCCTTGCGGTTCGCGGCGTGCC
GGACGTGACAAACGGAAGCCGCACGTCTCACTAGTACCCTCGCAGACGGACAGCGCCAGGGAGCAATGGC
AGCGCGCCGACCGCGATGGGCTGTGGCCAATAGCGGCTGCTCAGCAGGGCGCGCCGAGAGCAGCGGCCGG
GAAGGGGCGGTGCGGGAGGCGGGGTGTGGGGCGGTAGTGTGGGCCCTGTTCCTGCCCGCGCGGTGTTCCG
CATTCTGCAAGCCTCCGGAGCGCACGTCGGCAGTCGGCTCCCTCGTTGACCGAATCACCGACCTCTCTCC
CCAGGGGGTACCCAGCTGTCTAGAGAATTCTAGATCTTGAGACAAATGGCAGTATTCATCCACAATTTTA
AAAGAAAAGGGGGGATTGGGGGGTACAGTGCAGGGGAAAGAATAGTAGACATAATAGCAACAGACATACA
AACTAAAGAATTACAAAAACAAATTACAAAAATTCAAAATTTTCGGGTTTATTACAGGGACAGCAGAGAT
CCACTTTGGCGCCGGCTCGAGGGGG
Features (pLannotate 1.2.2; 33 found; start..end, strand, type, name):
     65..368     +  enhancer       CMV enhancer: human cytomegalovirus immediate early enhancer
    369..572     +  promoter       CMV promoter: human cytomegalovirus (CMV) immediate early promoter
    595..619     +  protein_bind   attB1: mutant version of attB; recombination site for the Gateway® BP reaction BP Clonase™
    640..1042    +  CDS            NeoR/KanR (fragment): aminoglycoside phosphotransferase from Tn5; aph(3')-II (or nptII); confers resistance to neomycin, kanamycin, and G418 (Geneticin®)
   1039..1338    +  CDS            dnaE-N (fragment): DPO3A_SYNY3 - Experimental evidence at protein level: Swiss-Prot protein existence level 1. DNA polymerase III is a complex, multichain enzyme responsible for most of the replicative synthesis in bacteria. This DNA polymerase also exhibits 3' to 5' exonuclease activity. The alpha chain is the DNA polymerase (By similarity). From Synechocystis sp. (strain PCC 6803 / Kazusa).
   1363..1387    -  protein_bind   attB2: mutant version of attB; recombination site for the Gateway® BP reaction BP Clonase™
   1389..1430    +  CDS            V5 tag: epitope tag from simian virus 5
   1469..2038    +  misc_feature   IRES2: internal ribosome entry site (IRES) of the encephalomyocarditis virus (EMCV)
   2038..2739    +  CDS            TagBFP: monomeric blue fluorescent protein mammalian codon-optimized
   2763..3351    +  misc_feature   WPRE: woodchuck hepatitis virus posttranscriptional regulatory element
   3402..3421    +  misc_feature   cPPT/CTS (fragment): central polypurine tract and central termination sequence of HIV-1
   3423..3656    +  LTR            3' LTR (ΔU3): self-inactivating 3' long terminal repeat (LTR) from HIV-1
   3734..3855    +  polyA_signal   SV40 poly(A) signal: SV40 polyadenylation signal
   3895..4030    +  rep_origin     SV40 ori: SV40 origin of replication
   4051..4069    -  promoter       T7 promoter: promoter for bacteriophage T7 RNA polymerase
   4077..4232    +  CDS            lacZα (fragment): LacZα fragment of β-galactosidase; lacZ fragment
   4237..4665    +  rep_origin     f1 ori (sequence partly withheld): f1 bacteriophage origin of replication; arrow indicates direction of (+) strand synthesis
   4718..4822    +  promoter       AmpR promoter: bla
   4823..5683    +  CDS            AmpR: β-lactamase; bla; confers resistance to ampicillin, carbenicillin, and related antibiotics
   5854..6442    +  rep_origin     ori: high-copy-number ColE1/pMB1/pBR322/pUC origin of replication
   6625..6717    +  CDS            lacI (fragment): lac repressor; lacI; The lac repressor binds to the lac operator to inhibit transcription in E. coli. This inhibition can be relieved by adding lactose or isopropyl-β-D-thiogalactopyranoside (IPTG).
   6730..6751    +  protein_bind   CAP binding site: CAP binding activates transcription in the presence of cAMP. E. coli catabolite activator protein
   6766..6796    +  promoter       lac promoter: promoter for the E. coli lac operon
   6804..6820    +  protein_bind   lac operator: The lac repressor binds to the lac operator to inhibit transcription in E. coli. This inhibition can be relieved by adding lactose or isopropyl-β-D-thiogalactopyranoside (IPTG). lac repressor encoded by lacI
   6865..6883    +  promoter       T3 promoter: promoter for bacteriophage T3 RNA polymerase
   6911..7137    +  promoter       RSV promoter: Rous sarcoma virus enhancer/promoter
   7138..7318    +  LTR            5' LTR (truncated): truncated 5' long terminal repeat (LTR) from HIV-1
   7365..7490    +  misc_feature   HIV-1 Ψ: packaging signal of human immunodeficiency virus type 1
   7474..7837    +  CDS            HIV-1 gag (fragment): gag protein from human immunodeficiency virus 1; gag
   7983..8216    +  misc_feature   RRE: The Rev response element (RRE) of HIV-1 allows for Rev-dependent mRNA export from the nucleus to the cytoplasm.
   8593..8619    +  CDS            Rev (fragment): human immunodeficiency virus 1 (HIV-1) Rev protein; rev; enhances nuclear export of unspliced and incompletely spliced viral mRNAs
   8620..9120    +  promoter       hPGK promoter: human phosphoglycerate kinase 1 promoter
   9182..9299    +  misc_feature   cPPT/CTS: central polypurine tract and central termination sequence of HIV-1
