[The description below was written by a language model from this plasmid's Addgene catalogue record and pLannotate feature annotations shown in this document.]
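Description:
pAC10021_pLX-Neo(1-133)-NpuDnaE(N)-IRES-TagBFP2 is a 9,351 bp self-inactivating HIV-1-based lentiviral expression plasmid. It was made by Gateway recombination into the pLX-DEST-IRES-TagBFP2 destination backbone, which leaves attB1 and attB2 sites flanking the insert. In bacteria it is maintained through a high-copy ColE1/pUC origin and an ampicillin resistance gene. An f1 origin and residual lac and phage-promoter sequences from the cloning backbone are also present. The viral genome is transcribed from an RSV promoter fused to a truncated 5' LTR. It carries the Ψ packaging signal with a partial gag sequence, the RRE for Rev-dependent export, a cPPT/CTS, a WPRE and a ΔU3 3' LTR, followed by an SV40 polyadenylation signal and SV40 origin.

The payload is a synthetic fusion of residues 1–133 of the neomycin/G418 resistance protein (aminoglycoside phosphotransferase) to the N-terminal half of the Npu DnaE split intein. The automated annotation matched the intein portion to a Synechocystis DnaE homologue. The CMV enhancer/promoter lies immediately upstream of attB1 and appears to drive the cassette. An hPGK promoter is also annotated further upstream, and the record does not explain its role. A V5 tag is annotated just after attB2, but the record does not show whether it is read in frame with the insert. An EMCV IRES then allows TagBFP2 to be translated from the same transcript, marking transduced cells with blue fluorescence.

On its own the truncated Neo fragment should not confer resistance. The design belongs to a split selectable marker system, in which a partner vector carrying the complementary C-terminal intein–Neo fragment would be needed for protein trans-splicing to rebuild a functional enzyme. G418 selection would then enrich for cells that received both vectors.
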