Addgene plasmid #122746: pAC10021_pLX-Neo(1-133)-NpuDnaE(N)-IRES-TagBFP2
Purpose: Plasmid 21:Lentiviral vector encoding Neo(1-133)-NpuDnaE(N)and TagBFP2
Depositing lab: Albert Cheng. Publication: Split Selectable Markers. Jillette N, Du M, Cheng AW. bioRxiv 452979 10.1101/452979.
Backbone
  Vector backbone: pAC10094_pLX-DEST-IRES-TagBFP2 (Addgene# 122814)
  Vector type: Mammalian Expression, Lentiviral
  Selectable markers: Neo(1-133)-NpuDnaE(N)
Growth in bacteria
  Bacterial resistance: Ampicillin, 100 μg/mL
  Growth temperature: 30°C
  Growth strain: NEB Stable
  Copy number: Unknown
Gene/Insert
  Gene/Insert name: Neo(1-133)-NpuDnaE(N)
  Species: Synthetic
  Cloning method: Gateway Cloning
  Sequencing primers: 5′ CMV-Forward; 3′ IRES-R
Terms and licenses: Academic/Nonprofit Terms; Industry Terms: Not Available to Industry
Depositor comments: Please visit https://www.biorxiv.org/content/10.1101/452979v2 for BioRxiv preprint.
How to cite: pAC10021_pLX-Neo(1-133)-NpuDnaE(N)-IRES-TagBFP2 was a gift from Albert Cheng (Addgene plasmid # 122746)
